>Addgene plasmid #208834 | AAV-U6-sgLacZ-U6-sgGFP-hSyn1-mCherry | addgene full sequence | sequence record 412377 | Addgene NGS Result
GTGGGTTACATCGAACTGGATCTCAACAGCGGTAAGATCCTTGAGAGTTTTCGCCCCGAAGAACGTTTTC
CAATGATGAGCACTTTTAAAGTTCTGCTATGTGGCGCGGTATTATCCCGTATTGACGCCGGGCAAGAGCA
ACTCGGTCGCCGCATACACTATTCTCAGAATGACTTGGTTGAGTACTCACCAGTCACAGAAAAGCATCTT
ACGGATGGCATGACAGTAAGAGAATTATGCAGTGCTGCCATAACCATGAGTGATAACACTGCGGCCAACT
TACTTCTGACAACGATCGGAGGACCGAAGGAGCTAACCGCTTTTTTGCACAACATGGGGGATCATGTAAC
TCGCCTTGATCGTTGGGAACCGGAGCTGAATGAAGCCATACCAAACGACGAGCGTGACACCACGATGCCT
GTAGCAATGGCAACAACGTTGCGCAAACTATTAACTGGCGAACTACTTACTCTAGCTTCCCGGCAACAAT
TAATAGACTGGATGGAGGCGGATAAAGTTGCAGGACCACTTCTGCGCTCGGCCCTTCCGGCTGGCTGGTT
TATTGCTGATAAATCTGGAGCCGGTGAGCGTGGGTCTCGCGGTATCATTGCAGCACTGGGGCCAGATGGT
AAGCCCTCCCGTATCGTAGTTATCTACACGACGGGGAGTCAGGCAACTATGGATGAACGAAATAGACAGA
TCGCTGAGATAGGTGCCTCACTGATTAAGCATTGGTAACTGTCAGACCAAGTTTACTCATATATACTTTA
GATTGATTTAAAACTTCATTTTTAATTTAAAAGGATCTAGGTGAAGATCCTTTTTGATAATCTCATGACC
AAAATCCCTTAACGTGAGTTTTCGTTCCACTGAGCGTCAGACCCCGTAGAAAAGATCAAAGGATCTTCTT
GAGATCCTTTTTTTCTGCGCGTAATCTGCTGCTTGCAAACAAAAAAACCACCGCTACCAGCGGTGGTTTG
TTTGCCGGATCAAGAGCTACCAACTCTTTTTCCGAAGGTAACTGGCTTCAGCAGAGCGCAGATACCAAAT
ACTGTTCTTCTAGTGTAGCCGTAGTTAGGCCACCACTTCAAGAACTCTGTAGCACCGCCTACATACCTCG
CTCTGCTAATCCTGTTACCAGTGGCTGCTGCCAGTGGCGATAAGTCGTGTCTTACCGGGTTGGACTCAAG
ACGATAGTTACCGGATAAGGCGCAGCGGTCGGGCTGAACGGGGGGTTCGTGCACACAGCCCAGCTTGGAG
CGAACGACCTACACCGAACTGAGATACCTACAGCGTGAGCTATGAGAAAGCGCCACGCTTCCCGAAGGGA
GAAAGGCGGACAGGTATCCGGTAAGCGGCAGGGTCGGAACAGGAGAGCGCACGAGGGAGCTTCCAGGGGG
AAACGCCTGGTATCTTTATAGTCCTGTCGGGTTTCGCCACCTCTGACTTGAGCGTCGATTTTTGTGATGC
TCGTCAGGGGGGCGGAGCCTATGGAAAAACGCCAGCAACGCGGCCTTTTTACGGTTCCTGGCCTTTTGCT
GGCCTTTTGCTCACATGTCCTGCAGGCAGCTGCGCGCTCGCTCGCTCACTGAGGCCGCCCGGGCGTCGGG
CGACCTTTGGTCGCCCGGCCTCAGTGAGCGAGCGAGCGCGCAGAGAGGGAGTGGCCAACTCCATCACTAG
GGGTTCCTGCGGCCGCACGCGTTCGAGAATGGCGCATGTGAGGGCCTATTTCCCATGATTCCTTCATATT
TGCATATACGATACAAGGCTGTTAGAGAGATAATTGGAATTAATTTGACTGTAAACACAAAGATATTAGT
ACAAAATACGTGACGTAGAAAGTAATAATTTCTTGGGTAGTTTGCAGTTTTAAAATTATGTTTTAAAATG
GACTATCATATGCTTACCGTAACTTGAAAGTATTTCGATTTCTTGGCTTTATATATCTTGTGGAAAGGAC
GAAACACCTGCGATACGCCCACGCGATGTTTTAGAGCTAGAAATAGCAAGTTAAAATAAGGCTAGTCCGT
TATCAACTTGAAAAAGTGGCACCGAGTCGGTGCTTTTTTGTTTTAGAGCTAGAAATAGCAAGTTAAAATA
AGGCTAGTCCGTTTTTAGCGCGTGCGCCAATTCTGCAGACAAATGGCTCTAGAGAGGGCCTATTTCCCAT
GATTCCTTCATATTTGCATATACGATACAAGGCTGTTAGAGAGATAATTGGAATTAATTTGACTGTAAAC
ACAAAGATATTAGTACAAAATACGTGACGTAGAAAGTAATAATTTCTTGGGTAGTTTGCAGTTTTAAAAT
TATGTTTTAAAATGGACTATCATATGCTTACCGTAACTTGAAAGTATTTCGATTTCTTGGCTTTATATAT
CTTGTGGAAAGGACGAAACACCGCCGTCCAGCTCGACCAGGAGTTTTAGAGCTAGAAATAGCAAGTTAAA
ATAAGGCTAGTCCGTTATCAACTTGAAAAAGTGGCACCGAGTCGGTGCTTTTTTGTTTTAGAGCTAGAAA
TAGCAAGTTAAAATAAGGCTAGTCCGTTTTTAGCGCGTGCGCCAATTCTGCAGACAAATGGGGTACAAAT
TGGGCCCTGCGTATGAGTGCAAGTGGGTTTTAGGACCAGGATGAGGCGGGGTGGGGGTGCCTACCTGACG
ACCGACCCCGACCCACTGGACAAGCACCCAACCCCCATTCCCCAAATTGCGCATCCCCTATCAGAGAGGG
GGAGGGGAAACAGGATGCGGCGAGGCGCGTGCGCACTGCCAGCTTCAGCACCGCGGACAGTGCCTTCGCC
CCCGCCTGGCGGCGCGCGCCACCGCCGCCTCAGCACTGAAGGCGCGCTGACGTCACTCGCCGGTCCCCCG
CAAACTCCCCTTCCCGGCCACCTTGGTCGCGTCCGCGCCGCCGCCGGCCCAGCCGGACCGCACCACGCGA
GGCGCGAGATAGGGGGGCACGGGCGCGACCATCTGCGCTGCGGCGCCGGCGACTCAGCGCTGCCTCAGTC
TGCGGTGGGCAGCGGAGGAGTCGTGTCGTGCCTGAGAGCGCAGTCGAGAAGGTACCGGATCCTCTAGAGT
CGACATGGTGAGCAAGGGCGAGGAGGATAACATGGCCATCATCAAGGAGTTCATGCGCTTCAAGGTGCAC
ATGGAGGGCTCCGTGAACGGCCACGAGTTCGAGATCGAGGGCGAGGGCGAGGGCCGCCCCTACGAGGGCA
CCCAGACCGCCAAGCTGAAGGTGACCAAGGGTGGCCCCCTGCCCTTCGCCTGGGACATCCTGTCCCCTCA
GTTCATGTACGGCTCCAAGGCCTACGTGAAGCACCCCGCCGACATCCCCGACTACTTGAAGCTGTCCTTC
CCCGAGGGCTTCAAGTGGGAGCGCGTGATGAACTTCGAGGACGGCGGCGTGGTGACCGTGACCCAGGACT
CCTCCCTGCAGGACGGCGAGTTCATCTACAAGGTGAAGCTGCGCGGCACCAACTTCCCCTCCGACGGCCC
CGTAATGCAGAAGAAGACCATGGGCTGGGAGGCCTCCTCCGAGCGGATGTACCCCGAGGACGGCGCCCTG
AAGGGCGAGATCAAGCAGAGGCTGAAGCTGAAGGACGGCGGCCACTACGACGCTGAGGTCAAGACCACCT
ACAAGGCCAAGAAGCCCGTGCAGCTGCCCGGCGCCTACAACGTCAACATCAAGTTGGACATCACCTCCCA
CAACGAGGACTACACCATCGTGGAACAGTACGAACGCGCCGAGGGCCGCCACTCCACCGGCGGCATGGAC
GAGCTGTACAAGTAGTCCGGACTCAGATCTCGAGAGGAGGAGGAGGAGACAGACAGCAGGATGCCCCACC
TCGACAGCCCCGGCAGCTCCCAGCCGAGACGCTCCTTCCTCTCAAGGGTGATCAGGGCAGCGCTACCGTT
GCAGCTGCTTCTGCTGCTGCTGCTGCTCCTGGCCTGCCTGCTACCTGCCTCTGAAGATGACTACAGCTGC
ACCCAGGCCAACAACTTTGCCCGATCCTTCTACCCCATGCTGCGGTACACCAACGGGCCACCTCCCACCT
AGGAATTCGATATCAAGCTTATCGATACCGAGCGCTGCTCGAGAGATCTACGGGTGGCATCCCTGTGACC
CCTCCCCAGTGCCTCTCCTGGCCCTGGAAGTTGCCACTCCAGTGCCCACCAGCCTTGTCCTAATAAAATT
AAGTTGCATCATTTTGTCTGACTAGGTGTCCTTCTATAATATTATGGGGTGGAGGGGGGTGGTATGGAGC
AAGGGGCAAGTTGGGAAGACAACCTGTAGGGCCTGCGGGGTCTATTGGGAACCAAGCTGGAGTGCAGTGG
CACAATCTTGGCTCACTGCAATCTCCGCCTCCTGGGTTCAAGCGATTCTCCTGCCTCAGCCTCCCGAGTT
GTTGGGATTCCAGGCATGCATGACCAGGCTCAGCTAATTTTTGTTTTTTTGGTAGAGACGGGGTTTCACC
ATATTGGCCAGGCTGGTCTCCAACTCCTAATCTCAGGTGATCTACCCACCTTGGCCTCCCAAATTGCTGG
GATTACAGGCGTGAACCACTGCTCCCTTCCCTGTCCTTCTGATTTTGTAGGTAACCACGTGCGGACCGAG
CGGCCGCAGGAACCCCTAGTGATGGAGTTGGCCACTCCCTCTCTGCGCGCTCGCTCGCTCACTGAGGCCG
GGCGACCAAAGGTCGCCCGACGCCCGGGCTTTGCCCGGGCGGCCTCAGTGAGCGAGCGAGCGCGCAGCTG
CCTGCAGGGGCGCCTGATGCGGTATTTTCTCCTTACGCATCTGTGCGGTATTTCACACCGCATA
[95 nt withheld, positions 4825-4919]
T
[46 nt withheld, positions 4921-4966]
C
[141 nt withheld, positions 4968-5108]
CCTTTGACGTTGGAGTCCACGTTCTTT
[37 nt withheld, positions 5136-5172]
ACTCTATCTCGGGCTATTCTTTTGATTTATAAGGGATTTTGCCGATTTCGGTCTATTGGTTAAAAAATGA
GCTGATTTAACAAAAATTTAACGCGAATTTTAACAAAATATTAACGTTTACAATTTTATGGTGCACTCTC
AGTACAATCTGCTCTGATGCCGCATAGTTAAGCCAGCCCCGACACCCGCCAACACCCGCTGACGCGCCCT
GACGGGCTTGTCTGCTCCCGGCATCCGCTTACAGACAAGCTGTGACCGTCTCCGGGAGCTGCATGTGTCA
GAGGTTTTCACCGTCATCACCGAAACGCGCGAGACGAAAGGGCCTCGTGATACGCCTATTTTTATAGGTT
AATGTCATGATAATAATGGTTTCTTAGACGTCAGGTGGCACTTTTCGGGGAAATGTGCGCGGAACCCCTA
TTTGTTTATTTTTCTAAATACATTCAAATATGTATCCGCTCATGAGACAATAACCCTGATAAATGCTTCA
ATAATATTGAAAAAGGAAGAGTATGAGTATTCAACATTTCCGTGTCGCCCTTATTCCCTTTTTTGCGGCA
TTTTGCCTTCCTGTTTTTGCTCACCCAGAAACGCTGGTGAAAGTAAAAGATGCTGAAGATCAGTTGGGTG
CACGA
Features (pLannotate 1.2.2; 24 found; start..end, strand, type, name):
    909..1497    +  rep_origin     ori: high-copy-number ColE1/pMB1/pBR322/pUC origin of replication
   1570..1597    +  repeat_region  AAV2 ITR (fragment): inverted terminal repeat of adeno-associated virus serotype 2 inverted
   1626..1653    +  repeat_region  AAV2 ITR (fragment): inverted terminal repeat of adeno-associated virus serotype 2 inverted
   1720..1960    +  promoter       U6 promoter: RNA polymerase III promoter for human U6 snRNA
   1988..2063    +  misc_RNA       gRNA scaffold: guide RNA scaffold for the Streptococcus pyogenes CRISPR/Cas9 system
   2070..2113    +  misc_RNA       gRNA scaffold (fragment): guide RNA scaffold for the Streptococcus pyogenes CRISPR/Cas9 system
   2154..2394    +  promoter       U6 promoter: RNA polymerase III promoter for human U6 snRNA
   2402..2422    -  CDS            VN155(I152L) (fragment): improved N-terminal fragment of mVenus for use in bimolecular fluorescence complementation (BiFC) (Kodama and Hu, 2010)
   2423..2498    +  misc_RNA       gRNA scaffold: guide RNA scaffold for the Streptococcus pyogenes CRISPR/Cas9 system
   2505..2548    +  misc_RNA       gRNA scaffold (fragment): guide RNA scaffold for the Streptococcus pyogenes CRISPR/Cas9 system
   2606..3053    +  promoter       hSyn promoter: human synapsin I promoter; confers neuron-specific expression (Kügler et al., 2003)
   3067..3084    +  misc_feature   MCS (fragment): pUC18/19 multiple cloning site
   3085..3795    +  CDS            mCherry: monomeric derivative of DsRed fluorescent protein (Shaner et al., 2004) mammalian codon-optimized
   3796..3814    +  misc_feature   MCS (fragment): multiple cloning site
   3883..4059    +  CDS            SYNE3 (fragment): SYNE3_HUMAN - Also known as C14orf139 From Homo sapiens (Human).
   4061..4090    +  misc_feature   MCS (fragment): pBluescript multiple cloning site
   4112..4588    +  polyA_signal   hGH poly(A) signal: human growth hormone polyadenylation signal
   4628..4768    +  repeat_region  AAV2 ITR: inverted terminal repeat of adeno-associated virus serotype 2 inverted
   4773..4824    -  misc_feature   bom (fragment): basis of mobility region from pBR322
   4843..5298    +  rep_origin     f1 ori (sequence partly withheld): f1 bacteriophage origin of replication; arrow indicates direction of (+) strand synthesis
   5299..5348    -  misc_feature   bom (fragment): basis of mobility region from pBR322
   5450..5485    -  CDS            rop (fragment): Rop protein, which maintains plasmids at low copy number; rop
   5580..5684    +  promoter       AmpR promoter: bla
   5685..738     +  CDS            AmpR (across the origin): β-lactamase; bla; confers resistance to ampicillin, carbenicillin, and related antibiotics
