[The description below was written by a language model from this plasmid's Addgene catalogue record and pLannotate feature annotations shown in this document.]
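Description:
AAV-U6-sgLacZ-U6-sgGFP-hSyn1-mCherry is an AAV transfer plasmid built on a pAAV backbone derived from pX552, intended as a non-targeting control in neuronal CRISPR experiments. It is propagated in bacteria through a high-copy ColE1/pUC-type origin with ampicillin selection (AmpR under its own bla promoter), and it also carries an f1 phage origin. The payload lies between AAV2 inverted terminal repeats, which allow the cassette to be packaged into recombinant AAV particles. The annotation finds one complete ITR downstream of the cassette and only short ITR fragments upstream, which may reflect the difficulty of sequencing these repeats rather than a true truncation.

Between the ITRs are two tandem guide RNA units, each consisting of a human U6 RNA polymerase III promoter followed by a spacer and the Streptococcus pyogenes Cas9 gRNA scaffold. According to the record, one guide targets LacZ and the other GFP. The short match to an mVenus fragment just upstream of the second scaffold is consistent with the GFP-directed spacer. No Cas9 is encoded, so the nuclease must be supplied separately. Downstream, the human synapsin I promoter drives neuron-restricted expression of mammalian codon-optimized mCherry, which replaced the GFP-KASH reporter of the parent vector, and the unit ends with the human growth hormone polyadenylation signal. A SYNE3-like fragment annotated after the mCherry coding sequence may be a remnant of the original KASH domain, lying outside the annotated mCherry CDS.

The plasmid is used to label transduced neurons red while expressing guides with no endogenous mammalian target, as a comparison for matched vectors carrying gene-specific sgRNAs.
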