Addgene plasmid #208834: AAV-U6-sgLacZ-U6-sgGFP-hSyn1-mCherry
Purpose: Control plasmid expresses mCherry under the hSyn1 promoter with sgRNAs against LacZ and GFP
Depositing lab: Ben Emery. Depositing organization: Oregon Health & Science University. Publication: Remyelination protects neurons from DLK-mediated neurodegeneration. Duncan GJ, Ingram SD, Emberley K, Hill J, Cordano C, Abdelhak A, McCane M, Jenks JE, Jabassini N, Ananth K, Ferrara SJ, Stedelin B, Sivyer B, Aicher SA, Scanlan TS, Watkins TA, Mishra A, Nelson JW, Green AJ, Emery B. Nat Commun. 2024 Oct 23;15(1):9148. doi: 10.1038/s41467-024-53429-5. PubMed 39443516.
Backbone
  Vector backbone: pAAV
  Backbone manufacturer: Hewitt Lab
  Modifications to backbone: pX552 (Addgene #60958) was modified with additional of sgRNAs targeting LacZ and GFP with a replacement of GFP-KASH with mCherry coding sequence from Addgene #87916
  Vector type: Mammalian Expression, Bacterial Expression, AAV, CRISPR
Growth in bacteria
  Bacterial resistance: Ampicillin, 100 μg/mL
  Growth temperature: 30°C
  Growth strain: NEB Stable
  Copy number: High Copy
Gene/Insert
  Gene/Insert name: mCherry
  gRNA/shRNA sequence: sgLacZ / sgGFP
  Species: Discosoma
  Promoter: hSyn1
  Cloning method: Restriction Enzyme; 5′ cloning site MluI (not destroyed); 3′ cloning site ApaI (not destroyed)
  Sequencing primers: 5′ CCCCGTAATGCAGAAGAAGA; 3′ TTGGTCACCTTCAGCTTGG
Terms and licenses: Academic/Nonprofit Terms; Industry Terms: Not Available to Industry
Depositor comments: pX552 (Addgene #60958) was modified with additional of sgRNAs targeting LacZ and GFP with a replacement of GFP-KASH with mCherry coding sequence from Addgene #87916
How to cite: AAV-U6-sgLacZ-U6-sgGFP-hSyn1-mCherry was a gift from Ben Emery (Addgene plasmid # 208834 ; http://n2t.net/addgene:208834 ; RRID:Addgene_208834)
